>Addgene plasmid #227572 | pEPDG1CB0009 | addgene full sequence | sequence record 455285 | Addgene NGS Result
ACTATTGTCTTCTGCACGAAGTGGTTTAAACTATCAGTGTTTGACAGGATATATTGGCGGGTAAACCTAA
GAGAAAAGAGCGTTTATTAGAATAATCGGATATTTAAAAGGGCGTGAAAAGGTTTATCCGTTCGTCCATT
TGTATGTGCATGCCAACCACAGGGTTCCCCAGATCAGGCGCTGGCTGCTGAACCCCCAGCCGGAACTGAC
CCCACAAGGCCCTAGCGTTTGCAATGCACCAGGTCATCATTGACCCAGGCGTGTTCCACCAGGCCGCTGC
CTCGCAACTCTTCGCAGGCTTCGCCGACCTGCTCGCGCCACTTCTTCACGCGGGTGGAATCCGATCCGCA
CATGAGGCGGAAGGTTTCCAGCTTGAGCGGGTACGGCTCCCGGTGCGAGCTGAAATAGTCGAACATCCGT
CGGGCCGTCGGCGACAGCTTGCGGTACTTCTCCCATATGAATTTCGTGTAGTGGTCGCCAGCAAACAGCA
CGACGATTTCCTCGTCGATCAGGACCTGGCAACGGGACGTTTTCTTGCCACGGTCCAGGACGCGGAAGCG
GTGCAGCAGCGACACCGATTCCAGGTGCCCAACGCGGTCGGACGTGAAGCCCATCGCCGTCGCCTGTAGG
CGCGACAGGCATTCCTCGGCCTTCGTGTAATACCGGCCATTGATCGACCAGCCCAGGTCCTGGCAAAGCT
CGTAGAACGTGAAGGTGATCGGCTCGCCGATAGGGGTGCGCTTCGCGTACTCCAACACCTGCTGCCACAC
CAGTTCGTCATCGTCGGCCCGCAGCTCGACGCCGGTGTAGGTGATCTTCACGTCCTTGTTGACGTGGAAA
ATGACCTTGTTTTGCAGCGCCTCGCGCGGGATTTTCTTGTTGCGCGTGGTGAACAGGGCAGAGCGGGCCG
TGTCGTTTGGCATCGCTCGCATCGTGTCCGGCCACGGCGCAATATCGAACAAGGAAAGCTGCATTTCCTT
GATCTGCTGCTTCGTGTGTTTCAGCAACGCGGCCTGCTTGGCCTCGCTGACCTGTTTTGCCAGGTCCTCG
CCGGCGGTTTTTCGCTTCTTGGTCGTCATAGTTCCTCGCGTGTCGATGGTCATCGACTTCGCCAAACCTG
CCGCCTCCTGTTCAAGACGACGCGAACGCTCCACGGCGGCCGATGGCGCGGGCAGGGCAGGGGGAGCCAG
TTGCACGCTGTCGCGCTCGATCTTGGCCGTAGCTTGCTGGACCATCGAGCCGACGGACTGGAAGGTTTCG
CGGGGCGCACGCATGACGGTGCGGCTTGCGATGGTTTCGGCATCCTCGGCGGAAAACCCCGCGTCGATCA
GTTCTTGCCTGTATGCCTTCCGGTCAAACGTCCGATTCATTCACCCTCCTTGCGGGATTGCCCCGACTCA
CGCCGGGGCAATGTGCCCTTATTCCTGATTTGACCCGCCTGGTGCCTTGGTGTCCAGATAATCCACCTTA
TCGGCAATGAAGTCGGTCCCGTAGACCGTCTGGCCGTCCTTCTCGTACTTGGTATTCCGAATCTTGCCCT
GCACGAATACCAGCGACCCCTTGCCCAAATACTTGCCGTGGGCCTCGGCCTGAGAGCCAAAACACTTGAT
GCGGAAGAAGTCGGTGCGCTCCTGCTTGTCGCCGGCATCGTTGCGCCACATCTAGGATCTGCCAGGAACC
GTAAAAAGGCCGCGTTGCTGGCGTTTTTCCATAGGCTCCGCCCCCCTGACGAGCATCACAAAAATCGACG
CTCAAGTCAGAGGTGGCGAAACCCGACAGGACTATAAAGATACCAGGCGTTTCCCCCTGGAAGCTCCCTC
GTGCGCTCTCCTGTTCCGACCCTGCCGCTTACCGGATACCTGTCCGCCTTTCTCCCTTCGGGAAGCGTGG
CGCTTTCTCATAGCTCACGCTGTAGGTATCTCAGTTCGGTGTAGGTCGTTCGCTCCAAGCTGGGCTGTGT
GCACGAACCCCCCGTTCAGCCCGACCGCTGCGCCTTATCCGGTAACTATCGTCTTGAGTCCAACCCGGTA
AGACACGACTTATCGCCACTGGCAGCAGCCACTGGTAACAGGATTAGCAGAGCGAGGTATGTAGGCGGTG
CTACAGAGTTCTTGAAGTGGTGGCCTAACTACGGCTACACTAGAAGAACAGTATTTGGTATCTGCGCTCT
GCTGAAGCCAGTTACCTTCGGAAAAAGAGTTGGTAGCTCTTGATCCGGCAAACAAACCACCGCTGGTAGC
GGTGGTTTTTTTGTTTGCAAGCAGCAGATTACGCGCAGAAAAAAAGGATCTCAAGAAGATCCTTTGATCT
TTTCTACGGGGTCTGACGCTCAGTGGAACGAAAACTCACGTTAAGGGATTTTGGTCATGAGATTATCAAA
AAGGATCTTCACCTAGATCCTTTTAAATTAAAAATGAAGTTTTAAATCAATCTAAAGTATATATGAGTAA
ACTTGGTCTGACAGTTACCAATGCTTAATCAGTGAGGCACCTATCTCAGCGATCTGTCTATTTCGTTCAT
CCATAGTTGCCTGACTCCCCGTCGTGTAGATAACTACGATACGGGAGGGCTTACCATCTGGCCCCAGTGC
TGCAATGATACCGCGAGAACCACGCTCACCGGCTCCAGATTTATCAGCAATAAACCAGCCAGCCGGAAGG
GCCGAGCGCAGAAGTGGTCCTGCAACTTTATCCGCCTCCATCCAGTCTATTAATTGTTGCCGGGAAGCTA
GAGTAAGTAGTTCGCCAGTTAATAGTTTGCGCAACGTTGTTGCCATTGCTACAGGCATCGTGGTGTCACG
CTCGTCGTTTGGTATGGCTTCATTCAGCTCCGGTTCCCAACGATCAAGGCGAGTTACATGATCCCCCATG
TTGTGCAAAAAAGCGGTTAGCTCCTTCGGTCCTCCGATCGTTGTCAGAAGTAAGTTGGCCGCAGTGTTAT
CACTCATGGTTATGGCAGCACTGCATAATTCTCTTACTGTCATGCCATCCGTAAGATGCTTTTCTGTGAC
TGGTGAGTACTCAACCAAGTCATTCTGAGAATAGTGTATGCGGCGACCGAGTTGCTCTTGCCCGGCGTCA
ATACGGGATAATACCGCGCCACATAGCAGAACTTTAAAAGTGCTCATCATTGGAAAACGTTCTTCGGGGC
GAAAACTCTCAAGGATCTTACCGCTGTTGAGATCCAGTTCGATGTAACCCACTCGTGCACCCAACTGATC
TTCAGCATCTTTTACTTTCACCAGCGTTTCTGGGTGAGCAAAAACAGGAAGGCAAAATGCCGCAAAAAAG
GGAATAAGGGCGACACGGAAATGTTGAATACTCATACTCTTCCTTTTTCAATATTATTGAAGCATTTATC
AAGGTTATTGTCTCATGAGCGGATACATATTTGAATGTATTTAGAAAAATAAACAAATAGGGGTTCCGCG
CACGAATTGGCCAGCGCTGCCATTTTTGGGGTGAGGCCGTTCGCGGCCGAGGGGCGCAGCCCCTGGGGGG
ATGGGAGGCCCGCGTTAGCGGGCCGGGAGGGTTCGAGAAGGGGGGGCACCCCCCTTCGGCGTGCGCGGTC
ACGCGCACAGGGCGCAGCCCTGGTTAAAAACAAGGTTTATAAATATTGGTTTAAAAGCAGGTTAAAAGAC
AGGTTAGCGGTGGCCGAAAAACGGGCGGAAACCCTTGCAAATGCTGGATTTTCTGCCTGTGGACAGCCCC
TCAAATGTCAATAGGTGCGCCCCTCATCTGTCAGCACTCTGCCCCTCAAGTGTCAAGGATCGCGCCCCTC
ATCTGTCAGTAGTCGCGCCCCTCAAGTGTCAATACCGCAGGGCACTTATCCCCAGGCTTGTCCACATCAT
CTGTGGGAAACTCGCGTAAAATCAGGCGTTTTCGCCGATTTGCGAGGCTGGCCAGCTCCACGTCGCCGGC
CGAAATCGAGCCTGCCCCTCATCTGTCAACGCCGCGCCGGGTGAGTCGGCCCCTCAAGTGTCAACGTCCG
CCCCTCATCTGTCAGTGAGGGCCAAGTTTTCCGCGAGGTATCCACAACGCCGGCGGCCGCGGTGTCTCGC
ACACGGCTTCGACGGCGTTTCTGGCGCGTTTGCAGGGCCATAGACGGCCGCCAGCCCAGCGGCGAGGGCA
ACCAGCCCGGTGAGCGTCGCAAAGGAGATCCTGATCTGACTGATGGGCTGCCTGTATCGAGTGGTGATTT
TGTGCCGAGCTGCCGGTCGGGGAGCTGTTGGCTGGCTGGTGGCAGGATATATTGTGGTGTAAACAAATTG
ACGCTTAGACAACTTAATAACACATTGCGGACGTTTTTAATGTACTGGGGTGGATGCAGTGGGCCCCACT
CTGTGAAGACAAGCAAGAATTCAAGCTTGGAGGTCAACATGGTGGAGCACGACACTCTGGTCTACTCCAA
AAATGTCAAAGATACAGTCTCAGAAGATCAAAGGGCTATTGAGACTTTTCAACAAAGGATAATTTCGGGA
AACCTCCTCGGATTCCATTGCCCAGCTATCTGTCACTTCATCGAAAGGACAGTAGAAAAGGAAGGTGGCT
CCTACAAATGCCATCATTGCGATAAAGGAAAGGCTATCATTCAAGATCTCTCTGCCGACAGTGGTCCCAA
AGATGGACCCCCACCCACGAGGAGCATCGTGGAAAAAGAAGAGGTTCCAACCACGTCTACAAAGCAAGTG
GATTGATGTGACATCTCCACTGACGTAAGGGATGACGCACAATCCCACTATCCTTCGCAAGACCCTTCCT
CTATATAAGGAAGTTCATTTCATTTGGAGAGGACACGCTCGAGTATAAGAGCTCATTTTTACAACAATTA
CCAACAACAACAAACAACAAACAACATTACAATTACATTTACAATTATCGATACAATGGAAATCTTCTAT
GCTTCTATTCTCTCTCTCTTTGTTCTTGTTGTTTCTTTTTCTCTTCATTTTTTCTTCTACAATTCAAAAC
AACCCGAAGATCAGAAACTACTTCCACCGGGTAGAACGGGCTGGCCCATAATCGGGGAAAGTCTCGAGTT
TCTCGGAAGCGGTTGGTACGGTCATCCCGAAAAGTTCATACTTGACCGAATGTCTAAGTTTTCGCCTATA
GTATTTAGGTCATCTCTCTTGCTAGAGGATGCTGCAGTGATGTGTGGTGCTCAAGGTAACAAATTCTTGT
TCTCAAATGAGAACAAACTAGTCCAAGTATGGTGGCCCGCTTCGGTCGACAAAATCTTTCCATCGGCTAA
CAAAACCTACAAAACCGAAACGATTAAAATGCGAAAAATGCTCCCAAATTTCCTCAAACCCGAAGCCTTG
CAACGATACATTCCAATCATGGATATTACCACACAAAAACACTTTGCCGCGGGATGGGAAGGGAAGAAAG
AAGTTGTGACTTATGAACTTACTAGAAACTTTGCTTTTTGGCTTGCGTGCAAGATCTTTTTAGATATCGA
TGATCCTGAACGGGTCAGATATTTATCTGGCCCGTTTGAGAGCATCGTTACGGGGATCCTGTCAATCCCC
ATTGATCTTCCTGGGACGCCGTTTAGAAGAGGAATCAATGGGTCCAACTTCATAATAAAGGAACTTGTGG
CTATTGTGAAGCAAAGGAAAATTGATTTGGCTCAAGGGAAAGCAACACCAACCCAAGATATATTGTCACA
TATGATTCTATTTAGCGACGAAGATGGCGAGTTCATGACCGAACACGACATTTCGGGCAAGATTCTTGCG
TTGTTGATCGGTGGGCATGACACTGCGAGCTCCGCTACGGCTTTTATTGTGAAGTATCTTGCCGAATTGC
CTGAAATCTACGATGGAGTCTACAATGAACAAATGGAAATTGCAAAATCTAAAGCAGCTGGAGAATTATT
GAATTGGGAGGATCTATCAAAGATGAAATACTCATGGAAAGTTGCATGTGAAGTTCTTAGATTAGTCCCA
CCGCTTCAAGGTGCTTTTAGAGAAGCCCTTACAGATTTCATGTACAATGGTTACTCTATCCCCAAGGGCT
GGAAGTTATATTGGAGTGCAAGCTCAACCCATAAAAACCCCGAGGTGTTCCCGGAACCCGAAAAATTTGA
CCCGTCAAGATTTGATGGCAGCGGGCCAGCACCTTACACGTTCGTGCCATTTGGAGGAGGCCCGCACATG
TGTCCCGGAAAAGAGTACGCCCGATTAGAAATACTCGTGTTTATGCATCATCTCGTGACAAAATTCAAAT
GGGAGAAAATGATTCCCGATGAGCCCGTTGTGTTCAACCCGATGCCTAGCCCTGCCAAGGGACTTCCTAT
TCGTATTTACCCTCATAAAGCTGGTTCGTAAGTCGACCGGCTGCTAACAAAGCCCGAGCTTCTCTAGCTA
GAGTCGATCGACAAGCTCGAGTTTCTCCATAATAATGTGTGAGTAGTTCCCAGATAAGGGAATTAGGGTT
CCTATAGGGTTTCGCTCATGTGTTGAGCATATAAGAAACCCTTAGTATGTATTTGTATTTGTAAAATACT
TCTATCAATAAAATTTCTAATTCCTAAAACCAAAATCCAGTACTAAAATCCAGATCGCT
Features (pLannotate 1.2.2; 14 found; start..end, strand, type, name):
     42..66      +  misc_feature   RB T-DNA repeat: right border repeat from nopaline C58 T-DNA
    178..198     -  CDS            TetR (fragment): tetracycline resistance regulatory protein; tetR
    225..1370    -  CDS            trfA: TRFA_ECOLX - Experimental evidence at protein level: Swiss-Prot protein existence level 1. Also involved in plasmid copy number control, promoting intermolecular coupling of protein bound iterons at oriV, which inhibits replication initiation. From Escherichia coli.
   1706..2294    -  rep_origin     ori: high-copy-number ColE1/pMB1/pBR322/pUC origin of replication
   2465..3325    -  CDS            AmpR: β-lactamase; bla; confers resistance to ampicillin, carbenicillin, and related antibiotics
   3326..3430    -  promoter       AmpR promoter: bla
   3517..4148    -  rep_origin     oriV: incP origin of replication
   4240..4264    +  misc_feature   LB T-DNA repeat: left border repeat from nopaline C58 T-DNA
   4450..4795    +  promoter       CaMV 35S promoter: strong constitutive promoter from cauliflower mosaic virus
   4747..4793    +  promoter       minimal CaMV 35S promoter: minimal 35S promoter from cauliflower mosaic virus
   4824..4877    +  misc_feature   TMV Ω: translational enhancer from the tobacco mosaic virus 5'-leader sequence (Gallie et al., 1988)
   4886..6322    +  CDS            CYP716A94: C7A94_KALSE - Experimental evidence at protein level: Swiss-Prot protein existence level 1. Catalyzes the oxidation of the methyl group to a carboxyl group at the C-28 position of beta-amyrin to form oleanolate. From Kalopanax septemlobus (Castor aralia) (Acanthopanax septemlobus).
   6340..6357    +  CDS            SET1 (fragment): solubility-enhancement tag derived from T7 phage gene 10B
   6392..6566    +  polyA_signal   CaMV poly(A) signal: cauliflower mosaic virus polyadenylation signal
