[The description below was written by a language model from this plasmid's Addgene catalogue record and pLannotate feature annotations shown in this document.]
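Description:
pEPDG1CB0009 is a Golden Gate/MoClo Level 1 plant expression plasmid built in the pICH47742 backbone, the Position 2 acceptor, so the transcription unit it carries can be combined in a defined order with other Level 1 modules in a higher-level multigene assembly. The backbone is a binary vector: nopaline-type left and right T-DNA border repeats flank the expression cassette, allowing Agrobacterium-mediated transfer into plant cells. It carries a high-copy ColE1/pUC-type origin for propagation in E. coli, together with the broad-host-range IncP oriV and its trfA replication initiator, which support maintenance in Agrobacterium. Selection in bacteria is by ampicillin through the bla gene. No plant selectable marker is annotated within the T-DNA.

The payload is a single transcription unit encoding CYP716A392, a cytochrome P450 from Calendula officinalis, carrying an A357L substitution; internal BsaI sites were removed by silent mutation to make the coding sequence compatible with BsaI-based assembly, and the flanking BsaI sites were destroyed during cloning. Expression is driven by a short CaMV 35S promoter followed by the TMV Ω leader, a translational enhancer, and is terminated by the CaMV 35S polyadenylation signal. The automated annotation labels the open reading frame by homology as CYP716A94, a Kalopanax septemlobus enzyme that oxidises β-amyrin at C-28, which reflects family similarity rather than the actual insert identity. The small TetR and SET1 fragment hits are likely incidental matches. The record supports use for strong constitutive expression of this point mutant in plants, in the context of studying triterpenoid biosynthesis in Calendula. The specific functional effect of A357L is not stated.
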