Addgene plasmid #227572: pEPDG1CB0009
Purpose: Level 1 - Position 2 with 35S promoter and terminator for plant expression, with mutations in CDS
Depositing lab: Nicola Patron. Depositing organization: Earlham Institute. Publication: Biosynthesis and bioactivity of anti-inflammatory triterpenoids in Calendula officinalis. Golubova D, Salmon M, Su H, Tansley C, Kaithakottil GG, Linsmith G, Schudoma C, Swarbreck D, O'Connell MA, Patron NJ. Nat Commun. 2025 Jul 28;16(1):6941. doi: 10.1038/s41467-025-62269-w. PubMed 40721615.
Backbone
  Vector backbone: pICH47742
  Vector type: Plant Expression
Growth in bacteria
  Bacterial resistance: Ampicillin, 100 μg/mL
  Growth temperature: 37°C
  Growth strain: DH5alpha
  Copy number: High Copy
Gene/Insert
  Gene/Insert name: 35Sshort_TMV_CYP716A392 (A357L)_35S
  Species: Calendula officinalis
  Mutation: A357L, BsaI sites removed by silent mutation
  Promoter: 35Sshort_TMV (pICH51277)
  Cloning method: Restriction Enzyme; 5′ cloning site BsaI (destroyed during cloning); 3′ cloning site BsaI (destroyed during cloning)
Terms and licenses: Academic/Nonprofit Terms; Industry Terms: Not Available to Industry
How to cite: pEPDG1CB0009 was a gift from Nicola Patron (Addgene plasmid # 227572 ; http://n2t.net/addgene:227572 ; RRID:Addgene_227572)
